>Addgene plasmid #123189 | pSB97 - pL2_pVS1_2x35S::fLUC-I::tNOS | addgene full sequence | sequence record 242089 | Addgene NGS Result
GTGCCGAATTCGGATCCGGAGGTCAACATGGTGGAGCACGACACTCTGGTCTACTCCAAAAATGTCAAAG
ATACAGTCTCAGAAGATCAAAGGGCTATTGAGACTTTTCAACAAAGGATAATTTCGGGAAACCTCCTCGG
ATTCCATTGCCCAGCTATCTGTCACTTCATCGAAAGGACAGTAGAAAAGGAAGGTGGCTCCTACAAATGC
CATCATTGCGATAAAGGAAAGGCTATCATTCAAGATCTCTCTGCCGACAGTGGTCCCAAAGATGGACCCC
CACCCACGAGGAGCATCGTGGAAAAAGAAGAGGTTCCAACCACGTCTACAAAGCAAGTGGATTGATGTGA
TAACATGGTGGAGCACGACACTCTGGTCTACTCCAAAAATGTCAAAGATACAGTCTCAGAAGATCAAAGG
GCTATTGAGACTTTTCAACAAAGGATAATTTCGGGAAACCTCCTCGGATTCCATTGCCCAGCTATCTGTC
ACTTCATCGAAAGGACAGTAGAAAAGGAAGGTGGCTCCTACAAATGCCATCATTGCGATAAAGGAAAGGC
TATCATTCAAGATCTCTCTGCCGACAGTGGTCCCAAAGATGGACCCCCACCCACGAGGAGCATCGTGGAA
AAAGAAGAGGTTCCAACCACGTCTACAAAGCAAGTGGATTGATGTGACATCTCCACTGACGTAAGGGATG
ACGCACAATCCCACTATCCTTCGCAAGACCCTTCCTCTATATAAGGAAGTTCATTTCATTTGGAGAGGAC
ACGCTCGAGTATAAGAGCTCATTTTTACAACAATTACCAACAACAACAAACAACAAACAACATTACAATT
ACATTTACAATTATCGATACAATGGAGGACGCCAAAAACATAAAGAAAGGCCCGGCGCCATTCTATCCTC
TAGAGGATGGAACCGCTGGAGAGCAACTGCATAAGGCTATGAAGAGATACGCCCTGGTTCCTGGAACAAT
TGCTTTTACAGATGCACATATCGAGGTAAGTTTCTGCTTCTACCTTTGATATATATATAATAATTATCAT
TAATTAGTAGTAATATAATATTTCAAATATTTTTTTCAAAATAAAAGAATGTAGTATATAGCAATTGCTT
TTCTGTAGTTTATAAGTGTGTATATTTTAATTTATAACTTTTCTAATATATGACCAAAATTTGTTGATGT
GCAGGTGAACATCACGTACGCGGAATACTTCGAAATGTCCGTTCGGTTGGCAGAAGCTATGAAACGATAT
GGGCTGAATACAAATCACAGAATCGTCGTATGCAGTGAAAACTCTCTTCAATTCTTTATGCCGGTGTTGG
GCGCGTTATTTATCGGAGTTGCAGTTGCGCCCGCGAACGACATTTATAATGAACGTGAATTGCTCAACAG
TATGAACATTTCGCAGCCTACCGTAGTGTTTGTTTCCAAAAAGGGGTTGCAAAAAATTTTGAACGTGCAA
AAAAAATTACCAATAATCCAGAAAATTATTATCATGGATTCTAAAACGGATTACCAGGGATTTCAGTCGA
TGTACACGTTCGTCACATCTCATCTACCTCCCGGTTTTAATGAATACGATTTTGTACCAGAGTCCTTTGA
TCGTGACAAAACAATTGCACTGATAATGAATTCCTCTGGATCTACTGGGTTACCTAAGGGTGTGGCCCTT
CCGCATAGAACTGCCTGCGTCAGATTCTCGCATGCCAGAGATCCTATTTTTGGCAATCAAATCATTCCGG
ATACTGCGATTTTAAGTGTTGTTCCATTCCATCACGGTTTTGGAATGTTTACTACACTCGGATATTTGAT
ATGTGGATTTCGAGTCGTCTTAATGTATAGATTTGAAGAAGAGCTGTTTTTACGATCCCTTCAGGATTAC
AAAATTCAAAGTGCGTTGCTAGTACCAACCCTATTTTCATTCTTCGCCAAAAGCACTCTGATTGACAAAT
ACGATTTATCTAATTTACACGAAATTGCTTCTGGGGGCGCACCTCTTTCGAAAGAAGTCGGGGAAGCGGT
TGCAAAACGCTTCCATCTTCCAGGGATACGACAAGGATATGGGCTCACTGAGACTACATCAGCTATTCTG
ATTACACCCGAGGGGGATGATAAACCGGGCGCGGTCGGTAAAGTTGTTCCATTTTTTGAAGCGAAGGTTG
TGGATCTGGATACCGGGAAAACGCTGGGCGTTAATCAGAGAGGCGAATTATGTGTCAGAGGACCTATGAT
TATGTCCGGTTATGTAAACAATCCGGAAGCGACCAACGCCTTGATTGACAAGGATGGATGGCTACATTCT
GGAGACATAGCTTACTGGGACGAGGACGAACACTTCTTCATAGTTGACCGCTTGAAGTCTTTAATTAAAT
ACAAAGGATATCAGGTGGCCCCCGCTGAATTGGAATCGATATTGTTACAACACCCCAACATCTTCGACGC
GGGCGTGGCAGGTCTGCCCGACGATGACGCCGGTGAACTTCCCGCCGCCGTTGTTGTTTTGGAGCACGGA
AAGACGATGACGGAAAAAGAGATCGTGGATTACGTCGCCAGTCAAGTAACAACCGCGAAAAAGTTGCGCG
GAGGAGTTGTGTTTGTGGACGAAGTACCGAAAGGTCTTACCGGAAAACTCGACGCAAGAAAAATCAGAGA
GATCCTCATAAAGGCCAAGAAGGGCGGAAAGTCCAAATTGTAAGCTTGTCAAGCAGATCGTTCAAACATT
TGGCAATAAAGTTTCTTAAGATTGAATCCTGTTGCCGGTCTTGCGATGATTATCATATAATTTCTGTTGA
ATTACGTTAAGCATGTAATAATTAACATGTAATGCATGACGTTATTTATGAGATGGGTTTTTATGATTAG
AGTCCCGCAATTATACATTTAATACGCGATAGAAAACAAAATATAGCGCGCAAACTAGGATAAATTATCG
CGCGCGGTGTCATCTATGTTACTAGATCGACGCTGCAAGGTTTTGACGGGTTTACTAGAGGATGCACATG
TGACCGAGGGACACGAAGTGATCCGTTTAAACTATCAGTGTTTGACAGGATATATTGGCGGGTAAACCTA
AGAGAAAAGAGCGTTTATTAGAATAATCGGATATTTAAAAGGGCGTGAAAAGGTTTATCCGTTCGTCCAT
TTGTATGTGCCAGCCGTGCGGCTGCATGAAATCCTGGCCGGTTTGTCTGATGCCAAGCTGGCGGCCTGGC
CGGCCAGCTTGGCCGCTGAAGAAACCGAGCGCCGCCGTCTAAAAAGGTGATGTGTATTTGAGTAAAACAG
CTTGCGTCATGCGGTCGCTGCGTATATGATGCGATGAGTAAATAAACAAATACGCAAGGGGAACGCATGA
AGGTTATCGCTGTACTTAACCAGAAAGGCGGGTCAGGCAAGACGACCATCGCAACCCATCTAGCCCGCGC
CCTGCAACTCGCCGGGGCCGATGTTCTGTTAGTCGATTCCGATCCCCAGGGCAGTGCCCGCGATTGGGCG
GCCGTGCGGGAAGATCAACCGCTAACCGTTGTCGGCATCGACCGCCCGACGATTGACCGCGACGTGAAGG
CCATCGGCCGGCGCGACTTCGTAGTGATCGACGGAGCGCCCCAGGCGGCGGACTTGGCTGTGTCCGCGAT
CAAGGCAGCCGACTTCGTGCTGATTCCGGTGCAGCCAAGCCCTTACGACATATGGGCCACCGCCGACCTG
GTGGAGCTGGTTAAGCAGCGCATTGAGGTCACGGATGGAAGGCTACAAGCGGCCTTTGTCGTGTCGCGGG
CGATCAAAGGCACGCGCATCGGCGGTGAGGTTGCCGAGGCGCTGGCCGGGTACGAGCTGCCCATTCTTGA
GTCCCGTATCACGCAGCGCGTGAGCTACCCAGGCACTGCCGCCGCCGGCACAACCGTTCTTGAATCAGAA
CCCGAGGGCGACGCTGCCCGCGAGGTCCAGGCGCTGGCCGCTGAAATTAAATCAAAACTCATTTGAGTTA
ATGAGGTAAAGAGAAAATGAGCAAAAGCACAAACACGCTAAGTGCCGGCCGTCCGAGCGCACGCAGCAGC
AAGGCTGCAACGTTGGCCAGCCTGGCAGACACGCCAGCCATGAAGCGGGTCAACTTTCAGTTGCCGGCGG
AGGATCACACCAAGCTGAAGATGTACGCGGTACGCCAAGGCAAGACCATTACCGAGCTGCTATCTGAATA
CATCGCGCAGCTACCAGAGTAAATGAGCAAATGAATAAATGAGTAGATGAATTTTAGCGGCTAAAGGAGG
CGGCATGGAAAATCAAGAACAACCAGGCACCGACGCCGTGGAATGCCCCATGTGTGGAGGAACGGGCGGT
TGGCCAGGCGTAAGCGGCTGGGTTGTCTGCCGGCCCTGCAATGGCACTGGAACCCCCAAGCCCGAGGAAT
CGGCGTGAGCGGTCGCAAACCATCCGGCCCGGTACAAATCGGCGCGGCGCTGGGTGATGACCTGGTGGAG
AAGTTGAAGGCCGCGCAGGCCGCCCAGCGGCAACGCATCGAGGCAGAAGCACGCCCCGGTGAATCGTGGC
AAGCGGCCGCTGATCGAATCCGCAAAGAATCCCGGCAACCGCCGGCAGCCGGTGCGTCGTCGATTAGGAA
GCCGCCCAAGGGCGACGAGCAACCAGATTTTTTCGTTCCGATGCTCTATGACGTGGGCACCCGCGATAGT
CGCAGCATCATGGACGTGGCCGTTTTCCGTCTGTCGAAGCGTGACCGACGAGCTGGCGAGGTGATCCGCT
ACGAGCTTCCAGACGGGCACGTAGAGGTTTCCGCAGGGCCGGCCGGCATGGCCAGTGTGTGGGATTACGA
CCTGGTACTGATGGCGGTTTCCCATCTAACCGAATCCATGAACCGATACCGGGAAGGGAAGGGAGACAAG
CCCGGCCGCGTGTTCCGTCCACACGTTGCGGACGTACTCAAGTTCTGCCGGCGAGCCGATGGCGGAAAGC
AGAAAGACGACCTGGTAGAAACCTGCATTCGGTTAAACACCACGCACGTTGCCATGCAGCGTACGAAGAA
GGCCAAGAACGGCCGCCTGGTGACGGTATCCGAGGGTGAAGCCTTGATTAGCCGCTACAAGATCGTAAAG
AGCGAAACCGGGCGGCCGGAGTACATCGAGATCGAGCTAGCTGATTGGATGTACCGCGAGATCACAGAAG
GCAAGAACCCGGACGTGCTGACGGTTCACCCCGATTACTTTTTGATCGATCCCGGCATCGGCCGTTTTCT
CTACCGCCTGGCACGCCGCGCCGCAGGCAAGGCAGAAGCCAGATGGTTGTTCAAGACGATCTACGAACGC
AGTGGCAGCGCCGGAGAGTTCAAGAAGTTCTGTTTCACCGTGCGCAAGCTGATCGGGTCAAATGACCTGC
CGGAGTACGATTTGAAGGAGGAGGCGGGGCAGGCTGGCCCGATCCTAGTCATGCGCTACCGCAACCTGAT
CGAGGGCGAAGCATCCGCCGGTTCCTAATGTACGGAGCAGATGCTAGGGCAAATTGCCCTAGCAGGGGAA
AAAGGTCGAAAAAGCTTCTTTCCTGTGGATAGCACGTACATTGGGAACCCAAAGCCGTACATTGGGAACC
GGAACCCGTACATTGGGAACCCAAAGCCGTACATTGGGAACCGGTCACACATGTAAGTGACTGATATAAA
AGAGAAAAAAGGCGATTTTTCCGCCTAAAACTCTTTAAAACTTATTAAAACTCTTAAAACCCGCCTGGCC
TGTGCATAACTGTCTGGCCAGCGCACAGCCGAACAGCTGCAAAAAGCGCCCACATCAAGGCTCCGAGTGC
GCGGAACCCCTATTTGTTTATTTTTCTAAATACATTCAAATATGTATCCGCTCATGAGACAATAACCCTG
ATAAATGCTTCAATAATATTGAAAAAGGAAGAGTATGGCTAAAATGAGAATATCACCGGAATTGAAAAAA
CTGATCGAAAAATACCGCTGCGTAAAAGATACGGAAGGAATGTCTCCTGCTAAGGTATATAAGCTGGTGG
GAGAAAATGAAAACCTATATTTAAAAATGACGGACAGCCGGTATAAAGGGACCACCTATGATGTGGAACG
GGAAAAGGACATGATGCTATGGCTGGAAGGAAAGCTGCCTGTTCCAAAGGTCCTGCACTTTGAACGGCAT
GATGGCTGGAGCAATCTGCTCATGAGTGAGGCCGATGGCGTCCTTTGCTCGGAAGAGTATGAAGATGAAC
AAAGCCCTGAAAAGATTATCGAGCTGTATGCGGAGTGCATCAGGCTCTTTCACTCCATCGACATATCGGA
TTGTCCCTATACGAATAGCTTAGACAGCCGCTTAGCCGAATTGGATTACTTACTGAATAACGATCTGGCC
GATGTGGATTGCGAAAACTGGGAAGAGGACACTCCATTTAAAGATCCGCGCGAGCTGTATGATTTTTTAA
AGACGGAAAAGCCCGAAGAGGAACTTGTCTTTTCCCACGGCGACCTGGGAGACAGCAACATCTTTGTGAA
AGATGGCAAAGTAAGTGGCTTTATTGATCTTGGGAGAAGCGGCAGGGCGGACAAGTGGTATGACATTGCC
TTCTGCGTCCGGTCGCTCAGGGAGGATATCGGGGAAGAACAGTATGTCGAGCTATTTTTTGACTTACTGG
GGATCAAGCCTGATTGGGAGAAAATAAAATATTATATTTTACTGGATGAATTGTTTTAGCTGTCAGACCA
AGTTTACTCATATATACTTTAGATTGATTTAAAACTTCATTTTTAATTTAAAAGGATCTAGGTGAAGATC
CTTTTTGATAATCTCATGACCAAAATCCCTTAACGTGAGTTTTCGTTCCACTGAGCGTCAGACCCCGTAG
AAAAGATCAAAGGATCTTCTTGAGATCCTTTTTTTCTGCGCGTAATCTGCTGCTTGCAAACAAAAAAACC
ACCGCTACCAGCGGTGGTTTGTTTGCCGGATCAAGAGCTACCAACTCTTTTTCCGAAGGTAACTGGCTTC
AGCAGAGCGCAGATACCAAATACTGTTCTTCTAGTGTAGCCGTAGTTAGGCCACCACTTCAAGAACTCTG
TAGCACCGCCTACATACCTCGCTCTGCTAATCCTGTTACCAGTGGCTGCTGCCAGTGGCGATAAGTCGTG
TCTTACCGGGTTGGACTCAAGACGATAGTTACCGGATAAGGCGCAGCGGTCGGGCTGAACGGGGGGTTCG
TGCACACAGCCCAGCTTGGAGCGAACGACCTACACCGAACTGAGATACCTACAGCGTGAGCTATGAGAAA
GCGCCACGCTTCCCGAAGGGAGAAAGGCGGACAGGTATCCGGTAAGCGGCAGGGTCGGAACAGGAGAGCG
CACGAGGGAGCTTCCAGGGGGAAACGCCTGGTATCTTTATAGTCCTGTCGGGTTTCGCCACCTCTGACTT
GAGCGTCGATTTTTGTGATGCTCGTCAGGGGGGCGGAGCCTATGGAAAAACGCCAGCAACGCGGCCTTTT
TACGGTTCCTGCTCGGATCTGTTGGACCGGACAGTAGTCATGGTTGATGGGCTGCCTGTATCGAGTGGTG
ATTTTGTGCCGAGCTGCCGGTCGGGGAGCTGTTGGCTGGCTGGTGGCAGGATATATTGTGGTGTAAACAA
ATTGACGCTTAGACAACTTAATAACACATTGCGGACGTTTTTAATGTACTGGGGTTGAACACTCT
Features (pLannotate 1.2.2; 14 found; start..end, strand, type, name):
     99..775     +  promoter       CaMV 35S promoter (enhanced): cauliflower mosaic virus 35S promoter with a duplicated enhancer region
    800..853     +  misc_feature   TMV Ω: translational enhancer from the tobacco mosaic virus 5'-leader sequence (Gallie et al., 1988)
    862..1007    +  CDS            luciferase (fragment): firefly luciferase; luc
   1006..1194    +  intron         IV2 intron: modified second intron of the potato ST-LS1 gene (Vancanneyt et al., 1990)
   1193..2703    +  CDS            luciferase (fragment): firefly luciferase; luc
   2716..2968    +  terminator     NOS terminator: nopaline synthase terminator and poly(A) signal
   3053..3077    +  misc_feature   RB T-DNA repeat: right border repeat from nopaline C58 T-DNA
   3357..3986    +  CDS            pVS1 StaA: stability protein from the Pseudomonas plasmid pVS1 (Heeb et al., 2000)
   4415..5488    +  CDS            pVS1 RepA: replication protein from the Pseudomonas plasmid pVS1 (Heeb et al., 2000)
   5554..5748    +  rep_origin     pVS1 oriV: origin of replication for the Pseudomonas plasmid pVS1 (Heeb et al., 2000)
   5810..5914    +  promoter       AmpR promoter: bla
   5915..6709    +  CDS            KanR: aminoglycoside phosphotransferase; aphA-3; confers resistance to kanamycin
   6880..7468    +  rep_origin     ori: high-copy-number ColE1/pMB1/pBR322/pUC origin of replication
   7604..7628    +  misc_feature   LB T-DNA repeat: left border repeat from nopaline C58 T-DNA
