[The description below was written by a language model from this plasmid's Addgene catalogue record and pLannotate feature annotations shown in this document.]
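Description:
pSB97 (pL2_pVS1_2x35S::fLUC-I::tNOS) is a binary plant expression vector built on the pAGM4723 backbone, a Level 2 acceptor from the Golden Gate modular cloning system. It is designed for Agrobacterium-mediated transient expression of firefly luciferase. The 7.7 kb plasmid carries two replication systems. A high-copy ColE1/pUC-type origin supports propagation in E. coli. The pVS1 oriV, together with the pVS1 RepA replication protein and StaA stability protein, allows stable maintenance in Agrobacterium. Selection in bacteria is by kanamycin, through an aminoglycoside phosphotransferase gene driven by the AmpR (bla) promoter. Nopaline-type left and right T-DNA border repeats flank the payload and define the segment transferred into plant cells. The annotated T-DNA contains no plant selectable marker, which fits a vector intended for transient rather than stable expression.

The roughly 3 kb synthetic insert is a single transcription unit. An enhanced CaMV 35S promoter with a duplicated enhancer region provides strong constitutive transcription, and the tobacco mosaic virus Ω leader follows it to boost translation. The firefly luciferase coding sequence is terminated by the nopaline synthase terminator and poly(A) signal. The luciferase reading frame is split by the IV2 intron, a modified second intron of the potato ST-LS1 gene, which is why the feature table lists the gene as two fragments. Bacteria cannot splice the intron, so functional enzyme is produced only in plant cells, and luminescence from residual Agrobacterium is avoided, as the depositor notes. The construct serves as a luciferase reporter for transient plant assays. The associated work used it in developing an efficient seedling transformation method for Catharanthus roseus.
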