Addgene plasmid #123189: pSB97 - pL2_pVS1_2x35S::fLUC-I::tNOS
Purpose: binary plant vector for transient fLUC (with intron) expression
Depositing lab: Erin Cram & Carolyn Lee-Parsons. Depositing organization: Northeastern University. Publication: EASI Transformation: An Efficient Transient Expression Method for Analyzing Gene Function in Catharanthus roseus Seedlings. Mortensen S, Bernal-Franco D, Cole LF, Sathitloetsakun S, Cram EJ, Lee-Parsons CWT. Front Plant Sci. 2019 Jun 11;10:755. doi: 10.3389/fpls.2019.00755. eCollection 2019. PubMed 31263474.
Backbone
  Vector backbone: pAGM4723
  Backbone manufacturer: Weber et al., 2011 (DOI:10.1371/journal.pone.0016765)
  Backbone size w/o insert (bp): 4721
  Vector type: Plant Expression, Luciferase
Growth in bacteria
  Bacterial resistance: Kanamycin, 50 μg/mL
  Growth temperature: 37°C
  Growth strain: DH5alpha
  Copy number: High Copy
Gene/Insert
  Gene/Insert name: 2x35S::fLUC-I::tNOS
  Species: Synthetic
  Insert size (bp): 2973
  Cloning method: Restriction Enzyme; 5′ cloning site Unknown (unknown if destroyed); 3′ cloning site Unknown (unknown if destroyed)
Terms and licenses: Academic/Nonprofit Terms; Industry Terms: Not Available to Industry
Depositor comments: Transient fLUC expression vector for plants. Intron avoids expression in Agrobacteria.
How to cite: pSB97 - pL2_pVS1_2x35S::fLUC-I::tNOS was a gift from Erin Cram & Carolyn Lee-Parsons (Addgene plasmid # 123189 ; http://n2t.net/addgene:123189 ; RRID:Addgene_123189)
